>Addgene plasmid #110922 | pUG-natNT2 | addgene full sequence | sequence record 212281 | Addgene NGS Result
GAACGCGGCCGCCAGCTGAAGCTTCGTACGCTGCAGGTCGACAACCCTTAATATAACTTCGTATAATGTA
TGCTATACGAAGTTATTAGGTCTAGAGATCTGTTTAGCTTGCCTCGTCCCCGCCGGGTCACCCGGCCAGC
GACATGGAGGCCCAGAATACCCTCCTTGACAGTCTTGACGTGCGCAGCTCAGGGGCATGATGTGACTGTC
GCCCGTACATTTAGCCCATACATCCCCATGTATAATCATTTGCATCCATACATTTTGATGGCCGCACGGC
GCGAAGCAAAAATTACGGCTCCTCGCTGCAGACCTGCGAGCAGGGAAACGCTCCCCTCACAGACGCGTTG
AATTGTCCCCACGCCGCGCCCCTGTAGAGAAATATAAAAGGTTAGGATTTGCCACTGAGGTTCTTCTTTC
ATATACTTCCTTTTAAAATCTTGCTAGGATACAGTTCTCACATCACATCCGAACATAAACAACCATGGGT
ACCACTCTTGACGACACGGCTTACCGGTACCGCACCAGTGTCCCGGGGGACGCCGAGGCCATCGAGGCAC
TGGATGGGTCCTTCACCACCGACACCGTCTTCCGCGTCACCGCCACCGGGGACGGCTTCACCCTGCGGGA
GGTGCCGGTGGACCCGCCCCTGACCAAGGTGTTCCCCGACGACGAATCGGACGACGAATCGGACGACGGG
GAGGACGGCGACCCGGACTCCCGGACGTTCGTCGCGTACGGGGACGACGGCGACCTGGCGGGCTTCGTGG
TCGTCTCGTACTCCGGCTGGAACCGCCGGCTGACCGTCGAGGACATCGAGGTCGCCCCGGAGCACCGGGG
GCACGGGGTCGGGCGCGCGTTGATGGGGCTCGCGACGGAGTTCGCCCGCGAGCGGGGCGCCGGGCACCTC
TGGCTGGAGGTCACCAACGTCAACGCACCGGCGATCCACGCGTACCGGCGGATGGGGTTCACCCTCTGCG
GCCTGGACACCGCCCTGTACGACGGCACCGCCTCGGACGGCGAGCAGGCGCTCTACATGAGCATGCCCTG
CCCCTAATCTCGAGGCGAATTTCTTATGATTTATGATTTTTATTATTAAATAAGTTATAAAAAAAATAAG
TGTATACAAATTTTAAAGTGACTCTTAGGTTTTAAAACGAAAATTCTTATTCTTGAGTAACTCTTTCCTG
TAGGTCAGGTTGCTTTCTCAGGTATAGCATGAGGTCGCTCTTATTGACCACACCTCTACCGGCATGCCGA
GCAAATGCCTGCAAATCGCTCCCCATTTCACCCAATTGTAGATATGCTAACTCCAGCAATGAGTTGATGA
ATCTCGGTGTGTATTTTATGTCCTCAGAGGACAACACCTGTTGTAATCGAGCTCTCGAGAACCCTTAATA
TAACTTCGTATAATGTATGCTATACGAAGTTATTAGGTGATATCAGATCCACTAGTGGCCTATGCGGCCG
CGGATCTGCCGGTCTCCCTATAGTGAGTCGTATTAATTTCGATAAGCCAGGTTAACCTGCATTAATGAAT
CGGCCAACGCGCGGGGAGAGGCGGTTTGCGTATTGGGCGCTCTTCCGCTTCCTCGCTCACTGACTCGCTG
CGCTCGGTCGTTCGGCTGCGGCGAGCGGTATCAGCTCACTCAAAGGCGGTAATACGGTTATCCACAGAAT
CAGGGGATAACGCAGGAAAGAACATGTGAGCAAAAGGCCAGCAAAAGGCCAGGAACCGTAAAAAGGCCGC
GTTGCTGGCGTTTTTCCATAGGCTCCGCCCCCCTGACGAGCATCACAAAAATCGACGCTCAAGTCAGAGG
TGGCGAAACCCGACAGGACTATAAAGATACCAGGCGTTTCCCCCTGGAAGCTCCCTCGTGCGCTCTCCTG
TTCCGACCCTGCCGCTTACCGGATACCTGTCCGCCTTTCTCCCTTCGGGAAGCGTGGCGCTTTCTCATAG
CTCACGCTGTAGGTATCTCAGTTCGGTGTAGGTCGTTCGCTCCAAGCTGGGCTGTGTGCACGAACCCCCC
GTTCAGCCCGACCGCTGCGCCTTATCCGGTAACTATCGTCTTGAGTCCAACCCGGTAAGACACGACTTAT
CGCCACTGGCAGCAGCCACTGGTAACAGGATTAGCAGAGCGAGGTATGTAGGCGGTGCTACAGAGTTCTT
GAAGTGGTGGCCTAACTACGGCTACACTAGAAGAACAGTATTTGGTATCTGCGCTCTGCTGAAGCCAGTT
ACCTTCGGAAAAAGAGTTGGTAGCTCTTGATCCGGCAAACAAACCACCGCTGGTAGCGGTGGTTTTTTTG
TTTGCAAGCAGCAGATTACGCGCAGAAAAAAAGGATCTCAAGAAGATCCTTTGATCTTTTCTACGGGGTC
TGACGCTCAGTGGAACGAAAACTCACGTTAAGGGATTTTGGTCATGAGATTATCAAAAAGGATCTTCACC
TAGATCCTTTTAAATTAAAAATGAAGTTTTAAATCAATCTAAAGTATATATGAGTAAACTTGGTCTGACA
GTTACCAATGCTTAATCAGTGAGGCACCTATCTCAGCGATCTGTCTATTTCGTTCATCCATAGTTGCCTG
ACTCCCCGTCGTGTAGATAACTACGATACGGGAGGGCTTACCATCTGGCCCCAGTGCTGCAATGATACCG
CGAGACCCACGCTCACCGGCTCCAGATTTATCAGCAATAAACCAGCCAGCCGGAAGGGCCGAGCGCAGAA
GTGGTCCTGCAACTTTATCCGCCTCCATCCAGTCTATTAATTGTTGCCGGGAAGCTAGAGTAAGTAGTTC
GCCAGTTAATAGTTTGCGCAACGTTGTTGCCATTGCTACAGGCATCGTGGTGTCACGCTCGTCGTTTGGT
ATGGCTTCATTCAGCTCCGGTTCCCAACGATCAAGGCGAGTTACATGATCCCCCATGTTGTGCAAAAAAG
CGGTTAGCTCCTTCGGTCCTCCGATCGTTGTCAGAAGTAAGTTGGCCGCAGTGTTATCACTCATGGTTAT
GGCAGCACTGCATAATTCTCTTACTGTCATGCCATCCGTAAGATGCTTTTCTGTGACTGGTGAGTACTCA
ACCAAGTCATTCTGAGAATAGTGTATGCGGCGACCGAGTTGCTCTTGCCCGGCGTCAATACGGGATAATA
CCGCGCCACATAGCAGAACTTTAAAAGTGCTCATCATTGGAAAACGTTCTTCGGGGCGAAAACTCTCAAG
GATCTTACCGCTGTTGAGATCCAGTTCGATGTAACCCACTCGTGCACCCAACTGATCTTCAGCATCTTTT
ACTTTCACCAGCGTTTCTGGGTGAGCAAAAACAGGAAGGCAAAATGCCGCAAAAAAGGGAATAAGGGCGA
CACGGAAATGTTGAATACTCATACTCTTCCTTTTTCAATATTATTGAAGCATTTATCAGGGTTATTGTCT
CATGAGCGGATACATATTTGAATGTATTTAGAAAAATAAACAAATAGGGGTTCCGCGCACATTTCCCCGA
AAAGTGCCACCTGACGTCTAAGAAACCATTATTATCATGACATTAACCTATAAAAATAGGCGTATCACGA
GGCCCTTTCGTCTCGCGCGTTTCGGTGATGACGGTGAAAACCTCTGACACATGCAGCTCCCGGAGACGGT
CACAGCTTGTCTGTAAGCGGATGCCGGGAGCAGACAAGCCCGTCAGGGCGCGTCAGCGGGTGTTGGCGGG
TGTCGGGGCTGGCTTAACTATGCGGCATCAGAGCAGATTGTACTGAGAGTGCACCATATGGACATATTGT
CGTTAGAACGCGGCTACAATTAATACATAACCTTATGTATCATACACATACGATTTAGGTGACACTATA
Features (pLannotate 1.2.2; 13 found; start..end, strand, type, name):
     53..86      -  protein_bind   loxP: Cre-mediated recombination occurs in the 8-bp core sequence (GCATACAT). Cre recombinase
    141..484     +  promoter       TEF promoter: Ashbya gossypii TEF promoter
    491..1055    +  CDS            NrsR (fragment): nourseothricin acetyltransferase; Streptomyces noursei nat1; confers resistance to nourseothricin
   1065..1252    +  terminator     ADH1 terminator: S. cerevisiae ADH1; transcription terminator for the S. cerevisiae alcohol dehydrogenase 1 (ADH1) gene
   1400..1433    -  protein_bind   loxP: Cre-mediated recombination occurs in the 8-bp core sequence (GCATACAT). Cre recombinase
   1487..1505    -  promoter       T7 promoter: promoter for bacteriophage T7 RNA polymerase
   1527..1580    -  CDS            lacI (fragment): lac repressor; lacI; The lac repressor binds to the lac operator to inhibit transcription in E. coli. This inhibition can be relieved by adding lactose or isopropyl-β-D-thiogalactopyranoside (IPTG).
   1763..2351    -  rep_origin     ori: high-copy-number ColE1/pMB1/pBR322/pUC origin of replication
   2522..3382    -  CDS            AmpR: β-lactamase; bla; confers resistance to ampicillin, carbenicillin, and related antibiotics
   3383..3487    -  promoter       AmpR promoter: bla
   3582..3617    +  CDS            rop (fragment): Rop protein, which maintains plasmids at low copy number; rop
   3719..3770    +  misc_feature   bom (fragment): basis of mobility region from pBR322
   3833..2       +  promoter       SP6 promoter (across the origin): promoter for bacteriophage SP6 RNA polymerase
