[The description below was written by a language model from this plasmid's Addgene catalogue record and pLannotate feature annotations shown in this document.]
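Description:
pUG-natNT2 is a small (about 3.85 kb) yeast marker-cassette template plasmid built on the pUG6 backbone. It is propagated in E. coli as a high-copy plasmid through a ColE1/pUC-type origin and selected with ampicillin via the bla gene and its native promoter. No yeast origin of replication or centromere is annotated, consistent with a plasmid that serves as a source of a selectable cassette rather than as a vector maintained in yeast. Short annotated fragments of lacI, rop and the pBR322 bom region appear to be non-functional backbone remnants, and T7 and SP6 phage promoters sit just outside the cassette.

The payload is the natNT2 marker, moved from pFA6a-natNT2 into pUG6 between the BglII and SacI sites, where it replaces the original KanMX4 marker. It consists of the Streptomyces noursei nat gene, encoding nourseothricin acetyltransferase, driven by the Ashbya gossypii TEF1 promoter and followed by the S. cerevisiae ADH1 terminator. The feature table labels the coding sequence as a fragment, although its length is close to the recorded insert size. The cassette is flanked by two loxP sites annotated on the same strand, an arrangement in which Cre recombinase would excise the intervening marker, so that it could be removed after integration and reused.

The stated purpose is to express nat so that nourseothricin resistance can be used to select gene deletions in yeast. It was deposited alongside work on genome editing in Kluyveromyces and Ogataea yeasts. The record does not detail the deletion strategy.
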