Addgene plasmid #110922: pUG-natNT2
Purpose: expression of nat gene conferring resistance to nourseothricin for gene deletion in yeast
Depositing lab: Jean-Marc Daran. Depositing organization: Delft University of Technology. Publication: Genome editing in Kluyveromyces and Ogataea yeasts using a broad-host-range Cas9/gRNA co-expression plasmid. Juergens H, Varela JA, Gorter de Vries AR, Perli T, Gast VJM, Gyurchev NY, Rajkumar AS, Mans R, Pronk JT, Morrissey JP, Daran JG. FEMS Yeast Res. 2018 May 1;18(3). pii: 4847887. doi: 10.1093/femsyr/foy012. PubMed 29438517.
Backbone
  Vector backbone: pUG6
  Backbone manufacturer: Gueldener et al Nucleic Acid Res 30(6):e23. 11884642
  Backbone size w/o insert (bp): 4009
  Total vector size (bp): 3852
  Modifications to backbone: The natNT2 marker was cloned from pFA6a-natNT2 (Janke et al., 2004) to pUG6 via the SacI and BglII restriction sites, thereby replacing the KanMX4 marker, resulting inpUG-natNT2.
  Vector type: Bacterial Expression, Yeast Expression
  Selectable markers: nourseothricin
Growth in bacteria
  Bacterial resistance: Ampicillin, 100 μg/mL
  Growth temperature: 37°C
  Growth strain: DH5alpha
  Copy number: High Copy
Gene/Insert
  Gene/Insert name: nat
  Species: Streptomyces noursei
  Insert size (bp): 576
  GenBank ID: ABB59019.1
  Promoter: AgTEF1
  Cloning method: Restriction Enzyme; 5′ cloning site BglII (not destroyed); 3′ cloning site SacI (not destroyed)
  Sequencing primers: 5′ CCAGCTGAAGCTTCGTACGC; 3′ GCATAGGCCACTAGTGGATCTG
Resource information
  A portion of this plasmid was derived from a plasmid made by: Janke C, Magiera MM, Rathfelder N, Taxis C, Reber S, Maekawa H, Moreno-Borchart A, Doenges G, Schwob E, Schiebel E, Knop M. A versatile toolbox for PCR-based tagging of yeast genes: new fluorescent proteins, more markers and promoter substitution cassettes. Yeast. 2004 Aug;21(11):947-62.
Terms and licenses: Academic/Nonprofit Terms; Industry Terms: Not Available to Industry
How to cite: pUG-natNT2 was a gift from Jean-Marc Daran (Addgene plasmid # 110922 ; http://n2t.net/addgene:110922 ; RRID:Addgene_110922)
